Addgene plasmid #26656: pGEM-3z/601
Depositing lab: Jonathan Widom. Depositing organization: Northwestern University. Publication: New DNA sequence rules for high affinity binding to histone octamer and sequence-directed nucleosome positioning. Lowary PT, Widom J. J Mol Biol. 1998 Feb 13. 276(1):19-42. 10.1006/jmbi.1997.1494 PubMed 9514715.
Backbone
  Vector backbone: pGEM-3Z
  Backbone manufacturer: Promega
  Backbone size w/o insert (bp): 2743
  Vector type: Bacterial Expression
Growth in bacteria
  Bacterial resistance: Ampicillin, 100 μg/mL
  Growth temperature: 37°C
  Growth strain: DH5alpha
  Copy number: High Copy
Gene/Insert
  Gene/Insert name: None
  Insert size (bp): 282
  Cloning method: Restriction Enzyme; 5′ cloning site HincII (unknown if destroyed); 3′ cloning site HincII (unknown if destroyed)
  Sequencing primers: 5′ T7; 3′ SP6
Terms and licenses: Academic/Nonprofit Terms; Industry Terms: Not Available to Industry
Depositor comments: This plasmid contains a 147 bp nucleosome positioning sequence and is referred to as clone"601". Primers that are used by the Widom lab to amplify the 147 bp fragment: Forward: ctggagaatcccggtgccg Reverse: acaggatgtatatatctgacacg Please note that there may be discrepancies between Addgene's sequencing results and the depositor's sequence. Potential discrepancies are not a concern according to the depositing scientist because the clones were selected for their ability to bind to histone octamer, not for their specific sequence.
How to cite: pGEM-3z/601 was a gift from Jonathan Widom (Addgene plasmid # 26656 ; http://n2t.net/addgene:26656 ; RRID:Addgene_26656)
