[The description below was written by a language model from this plasmid's Addgene catalogue record and pLannotate feature annotations shown in this document.]
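Description:
pGEM-3z/601 is a small, high-copy bacterial plasmid built on the Promega pGEM-3Z cloning and in vitro transcription vector. It serves as the source of the "601" nucleosome positioning sequence. It replicates in E. coli from a ColE1/pUC-type origin and is selected with ampicillin through the β-lactamase gene and its native promoter. The sequenced record is 3,022 nt, consistent with the 2,743 bp backbone plus a 282 bp insert. Annotated rop, bom and lacI fragments are short backbone remnants rather than functional genes.

The insert was cloned into the HincII site of the polylinker; the record does not say whether the sites survived. In the feature table it shows up as an unannotated gap of roughly 280 bp between two fragments of the pUC18/19-type multiple cloning site. This gap is flanked by opposing T7 and SP6 phage promoters, which also provide the sequencing primer sites. The polylinker lies within the lacZα region, downstream of the lac promoter, lac operator and CAP binding site, so the insertion interrupts the α-peptide coding sequence.

No gene is encoded. Although the catalogue classes the plasmid as bacterial expression, the payload is a non-coding DNA segment containing a 147 bp core that was selected for high-affinity binding to the histone octamer and for sequence-directed nucleosome positioning. The plasmid is used as a template for amplifying that 147 bp fragment by PCR. Given the fragment's selected properties, the likely application is assembling precisely positioned nucleosomes in vitro, though the record does not spell this out. The depositor notes that minor differences between the repository and depositor sequences are not a concern, because the clone was selected for octamer binding rather than for a specific sequence.
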