Features (pLannotate 1.2.2; 14 found; start..end, strand, type, name):
    473..1333    -  CDS            AmpR: β-lactamase; bla; confers resistance to ampicillin, carbenicillin, and related antibiotics
   1334..1438    -  promoter       AmpR promoter: bla
   1532..1567    +  CDS            rop (fragment): Rop protein, which maintains plasmids at low copy number; rop
   1669..1768    +  misc_feature   bom (fragment): basis of mobility region from pBR322
   1774..1931    -  CDS            lacZα (fragment): LacZα fragment of β-galactosidase; lacZ fragment
   1934..1952    +  promoter       T7 promoter: promoter for bacteriophage T7 RNA polymerase
   1955..1989    +  misc_feature   MCS (fragment): pUC18/19 multiple cloning site
   2272..2292    +  misc_feature   MCS (fragment): pUC18/19 multiple cloning site
   2299..2317    -  promoter       SP6 promoter: promoter for bacteriophage SP6 RNA polymerase
   2359..2375    -  protein_bind   lac operator: The lac repressor binds to the lac operator to inhibit transcription in E. coli. This inhibition can be relieved by adding lactose or isopropyl-β-D-thiogalactopyranoside (IPTG). lac repressor encoded by lacI
   2383..2413    -  promoter       lac promoter: promoter for the E. coli lac operon
   2428..2449    -  protein_bind   CAP binding site: CAP binding activates transcription in the presence of cAMP. E. coli catabolite activator protein
   2462..2554    -  CDS            lacI (fragment): lac repressor; lacI; The lac repressor binds to the lac operator to inhibit transcription in E. coli. This inhibition can be relieved by adding lactose or isopropyl-β-D-thiogalactopyranoside (IPTG).
   2737..302     -  rep_origin     ori (across the origin): high-copy-number ColE1/pMB1/pBR322/pUC origin of replication
>Addgene plasmid #26656 | pGEM-3z/601 | addgene full sequence | sequence record 334364 | Addgene NGS Result
GCCTTATCCGGTAACTATCGTCTTGAGTCCAACCCGGTAAGACACGACTTATCGCCACTGGCAGCAGCCA
CTGGTAACAGGATTAGCAGAGCGAGGTATGTAGGCGGTGCTACAGAGTTCTTGAAGTGGTGGCCTAACTA
CGGCTACACTAGAAGAACAGTATTTGGTATCTGCGCTCTGCTGAAGCCAGTTACCTTCGGAAAAAGAGTT
GGTAGCTCTTGATCGGCAAACAAACCACCGCTGGTAGCGGTGGTTTTTTTGTTTGCAAGCAGCAGATTAC
GCGCAGAAAAAAAGGATCTCAAGAAGATCCTTTGATCTTTTCTACGGGGTCTGACGCTCAGTGGAACGAA
AACTCACGTTAAGGGATTTTGGTCATGAGATTATCAAAAAGGATCTTCACCTAGATCCTTTTAAATTAAA
AATGAAGTTTTAAATCAATCTAAAGTATATATGAGTAAACTTGGTCTGACAGTTACCAATGCTTAATCAG
TGAGGCACCTATCTCAGCGATCTGTCTATTTCGTTCATCCATAGTTGCCTGACTCCCCGTCGTGTAGATA
ACTACGATACGGGAGGGCTTACCATCTGGCCCCAGTGCTGCAATGATACCGCGAGACCCACGCTCACCGG
CTCCAGATTTATCAGCAATAAACCAGCCAGCCGGAAGGGCCGAGCGCAGAAGTGGTCCTGCAACTTTATC
CGCCTCCATCCAGTCTATTAATTGTTGCCGGGAAGCTAGAGTAAGTAGTTCGCCAGTTAATAGTTTGCGC
AACGTTGTTGCCATTGCTACAGGCATCGTGGTGTCACGCTCGTCGTTTGGTATGGCTTCATTCAGCTCCG
GTTCCCAACGATCAAGGCGAGTTACATGATCCCCCATGTTGTGCAAAAAAGCGGTTAGCTCCTTCGGTCC
TCCGATCGTTGTCAGAAGTAAGTTGGCCGCAGTGTTATCACTCATGGTTATGGCAGCACTGCATAATTCT
CTTACTGTCATGCCATCCGTAAGATGCTTTTCTGTGACTGGTGAGTACTCAACCAAGTCATTCTGAGAAT
AGTGTATGCGGCGACCGAGTTGCTCTTGCCCGGCGTCAATACGGGATAATACCGCGCCACATAGCAGAAC
TTTAAAAGTGCTCATCATTGGAAAACGTTCTTCGGGGCGAAAACTCTCAAGGATCTTACCGCTGTTGAGA
TCCAGTTCGATGTAACCCACTCGTGCACCCAACTGATCTTCAGCATCTTTTACTTTCACCAGCGTTTCTG
GGTGAGCAAAAACAGGAAGGCAAAATGCCGCAAAAAAGGGAATAAGGGCGACACGGAAATGTTGAATACT
CATACTCTTCCTTTTTCAATATTATTGAAGCATTTATCAGGGTTATTGTCTCATGAGCGGATACATATTT
GAATGTATTTAGAAAAATAAACAAATAGGGGTTCCGCGCACATTTCCCCGAAAAGTGCCACCTGACGTCT
AAGAAACCATTATTATCATGACATTAACCTATAAAAATAGCGTATCACGAGGCCCTTTCGTCTCGCGCGT
TTCGGTGATGACGGTGAAAACCTCTGACACATGCAGCTCCCGGAGACGGTCACAGCTTGTCTGTAAGCGG
ATGCCGGGAGCAGACAAGCCCGTCAGGGCGCGTCAGCGGGTGTTGGCGGGTGTCGGGGCTGGCTTAACTA
TGCGGCATCAGAGCAGATTGTACTGAGAGTGCACCATATGCGGTGTGAAATACCGCACAGATGCGTAAGG
AGAAAATACCGCATCAGGCGCCATTCGCCATTCAGGCTGCGCAACTGTTGGGAAGGGCGATCGGTGCGGG
CCTCTTCGCTATTACGCCAGCTGGCGAAAGGGGGATGTGCTGCAAGGCGATTAAGTTGGGTAACGCCAGG
GTTTTCCCAGTCACGACGTTGTAAAACGACGGCCAGTGAATTGTAATACGACTCACTATAGGGCGAATTC
GAGCTCGGTACCCGGGGATCCTCTAGAGTGGGAGCTCGGAACACTATCCGACTGGCACCGGCAAGGTCGC
TGTTCAATACATGCACAGGATGTATATATCTGACACGTGCCTGGAGACTAGGGAGTAATCCCCTTGGCGG
TTAAAACGCGGGGGACAGCGCGTACGTGCGTTTAAGCGGTGCTAGAGCTGTCTACGACCAATTGAGCGGC
CTCGGCACCGGGATTCTCCAGGGCGGCCGCGTATAGGGTCCATCACATAAGGGATGAACTCGGTGTGAAG
AATCATGCTTTCCTTGGTCATTAGGATCCCGGACCTGCAGGCATGCAAGCTTGAGTATTCTATAGTGTCA
CCTAAATAGCTTGGCGTAATCATGGTCATAGCTGTTTCCTGTGTGAAATTGTTATCCGCTCACAATTCCA
CACAACATACGAGCCGGAAGCATAAAGTGTAAAGCCTGGGGTGCCTAATGAGTGAGCTAACTCACATTAA
TTGCGTTGCGCTCACTGCCCGCTTTCCAGTCGGGAAACCTGTCGTGCCAGCTGCATTAATGAATCGGCCA
ACGCGCGGGGAGAGGCGGTTTGCGTATTGGGCGCTCTTCCGCTTCCTCGCTCACTGACTCGCTGCGCTCG
GTCGTTCGGCTGCGGCGAGCGGTATCAGCTCACTCAAAGGCGGTAATACGGTTATCCACAGAATCAGGGG
ATAACGCAGGAAAGAACATGTGAGCAAAAGGCCAGCAAAAGGCCAGGAACCGTAAAAAGGCCGCGTTGCT
GGCGTTTTTCCATAGGCTCCGCCCCCCTGACGAGCATCACAAAAATCGACGCTCAAGTCAGAGGTGGCGA
AACCCGACAGGACTATAAAGATACCAGGCGTTTCCCCCTGGAAGCTCCCTCGTGCGCTCTCCTGTTCCGA
CCCTGCCGCTTACCGGATACCTGTCCGCCTTTCTCCCTTCGGGAAGCGTGGCGCTTTCTCATAGCTCACG
CTGTAGGTATCTCAGTTCGGTGTAGGTCGTTCGCTCCAAGCTGGGCTGTGTGCACGAACCCCCCGTTCAG
CCCGACCGCTGC
