>Addgene plasmid #26656 | pGEM-3z/601 | depositor partial sequence | sequence record 12616 | Author sequence
CGGGATCCTAATGACCAAGGAAAGCATGATTCTTCACACCGAGTTCATCCCTTATGTGATGGACCCTATA
CGCGGCCGCCCTGGAGAATCCCGGTGCCGAGGCCGCTCAATTGGTCGTAGACAGCTCTAGCACCGCTTAA
ACGCACGTACGCGCTGTCCCCCGCGTTTTAACCGCCAAGGGGATTACTCCCTAGTCTCCAGGCACGTGTC
AGATATATACATCCTGTGCATGTATTGAACAGCGACCTTGCCGGTGCCAGTCGGATAGTGTTCCGAGCTC
CC
