>Addgene plasmid #26656 | pGEM-3z/601 | addgene partial sequence | sequence record 32890 | 26656 with M13pUC-fwd
CGACTCCTATAGGGCGAATTCGAGCTCGGTACCCGGGGATCCTCTAGAGTGGGAGCTCGGAACACTATCC
GACTGGCACCGGCAAGGTCGCTGTTCAATACATGCACAGGATGTATATATCTGACACGTGCCTGGAGACT
AGGGAGTAATCCCCTTGGCGGTTAAAACGCGGGGGACAGCGCGTACGTGCGTTTAAGCGGTGCTAGAGCT
GTCTACGACCAATTGAGCGGCCTCGGCACCGGGATTCTCCAGGGCGGCCGCGTATAGGGTCCATCACATA
AGGGATGAACTCGGTGTGAAGAATCATGCTTTCCTTGGTCATTAGGATCCCGGACCTGCAGGCATGCAAG
CTTGAGTATTCTATAGTGTCACCTAAATAGCTTGGCGTAATCATGGTCATAGCTGTTTCCTGTGTGAAAT
TGTTATCCGCTCACAATTCCACACAACATACGAGCCGGAAGCATAAAGTGTAAAGCCTGGGGTGCCTAAT
GAGTGAGCTAACTCACATTAATTGCGTTGCGCTCACTGCCCGCTTTCCAGTCGGGAAACCTGTCGTGCCA
GCTGCATTAATGAATCGGCCAACGCGCGGGGAGAGGCGGTTTGCGTATTGGGCGCTCTTCCGCTTCCTCG
CTCACTGACTCGCTGCGCTCGGTCGTTCGGCTGCGGCGAGCGGTATCAGCTCACTCAAAGGCGGTAATAC
GGTTATCCACAGAATCAGGGGATAACGCAGGAAAGAACATGTGAGCAAAAGGCCAGCAAAAGGCCAGGAA
CCGTAAAAAGGCCGCGTTGCTGGCGTTTTTCCATAGGCTCCGCCCCCCTGACGAGCATCACAAAAATCGA
CGCTCAAGTCAGAGGTGGCGAAACCCGACAGGACTATAAAGATACCAGGCGTTTCCCCCTGGAAGCTCCC
TCGTGCGCTCTCCTGTTCCGACCCTGCCGCTTACCGGATACCTGTCCGCCTTTCTCCCTCGGAAGCTGCG
CTTCC
